>Addgene plasmid #117242 | Tom20-CIB-GFP | addgene full sequence | sequence record 226667 | Addgene NGS Result
TAGTTATTAATAGTAATCAATTACGGGGTCATTAGTTCATAGCCCATATATGGAGTTCCGCGTTACATAA
CTTACGGTAAATGGCCCGCCTGGCTGACCGCCCAACGACCCCCGCCCATTGACGTCAATAATGACGTATG
TTCCCATAGTAACGCCAATAGGGACTTTCCATTGACGTCAATGGGTGGAGTATTTACGGTAAACTGCCCA
CTTGGCAGTACATCAAGTGTATCATATGCCAAGTACGCCCCCTATTGACGTCAATGACGGTAAATGGCCC
GCCTGGCATTATGCCCAGTACATGACCTTATGGGACTTTCCTACTTGGCAGTACATCTAGTATTAGTCAT
CGCTATTACCATGGTGATGCGGTTTTGGCAGTACATCAATGGGCGTGGATAGCGGTTTGACTCACGGGGA
TTTCCAAGTCTCCACCCCATTGACGTCAATGGGAGTTTGTTTTGGCACCAAAATCAACGGGACTTTCCAA
AATGTCGTAACAACTCCGCCCCATTGACGCAAATGGGCGGTAGGCGTGTACGGTGGGAGGTCTATATAAG
CAGAGCTCGTTTAGTGAACCGTCAGATCGCCTGGAGACGCCATCCACGCTGTTTTGACCTCCATAGAAGA
CACCGGGACCGATCCAGCCTCCGCGGCCGGGAACGGTGCATTGGAACGCGGATTCCCCGTGCCAAGAGTG
ACGTAAGTACCGCCTATAGACTCTATAGGCACACCCCTTTGGCTCTTATGCATGAATTAATACGACTCAC
TATAGGGAGACAGACTGTTCCTTTCCTGGGTCTTTTCTGCAGGCACCGTCGTCGACTTAACAGATCTCGA
GATGGTGGGCCGGAACAGCGCTATTGCCGCTGGAGTGTGCGGCGCCCTGTTCATCGGCTACTGCATCTAC
TTCGACAGGAAGAGAAGGAGCGACCCCAACTTCAAGAACAGGCTGAGGGAGAGAAGGAAGAAGCAGAAGC
TGGCCAAGGAGAGAGCCGGCCTGAGCAAGCTGCCCGACCTGAAGGACGCCGAGGCCGTGCAGAAGTTCGG
CGGCAGCGGCGGCAGCATGAATGGAGCTATAGGAGGTGACCTTTTGCTCAATTTTCCTGACATGTCGGTC
CTAGAGCGCCAAAGGGCTCACCTCAAGTACCTCAATCCCACCTTTGATTCTCCTCTCGCCGGCTTCTTTG
CCGATTCTTCAATGATTACCGGCGGCGAGATGGACAGCTATCTTTCGACTGCCGGTTTGAATCTTCCGAT
GATGTACGGTGAGACGACGGTGGAAGGTGATTCAAGACTCTCAATTTCGCCGGAAACGACGCTTGGGACT
GGAAATTTCAAGGCAGCGAAGTTTGATACAGAGACTAAGGATTGTAATGAGGCGGCGAAGAAGATGACGA
TGAACAGAGATGACCTAGTAGAAGAAGGAGAAGAAGAGAAGTCGAAAATAACAGAGCAAAACAATGGGAG
CACAAAAAGCATCAAGAAGATGAAACACAAAGCCAAGAAAGAAGAGAACAATTTCTCTAATGATTCATCT
AAAGTGACGAAGGAATTGGAGAAAACGGATTATATTCATGGCGGCAGCGGCGGCAGCCGAAGCTTCGAAT
TCATGGCTAGCAAAGGAGAAGAACTCTTCACTGGAGTTGTCCCAATTCTTGTTGAATTAGATGGTGATGT
TAACGGCCACAAGTTCTCTGTCAGTGGAGAGGGTGAAGGTGATGCAACATACGGAAAACTTACCCTGAAG
TTCATCTGCACTACTGGCAAACTGCCTGTTCCATGGCCAACACTAGTCACTACTCTGTGCTATGGTGTTC
AATGCTTTTCAAGATACCCGGATCATATGAAACGGCATGACTTTTTCAAGAGTGCCATGCCCGAAGGTTA
TGTACAGGAAAGGACCATCTTCTTCAAAGATGACGGCAACTACAAGACACGTGCTGAAGTCAAGTTTGAA
GGTGATACCCTTGTTAATAGAATCGAGTTAAAAGGTATTGACTTCAAGGAAGATGGCAACATTCTGGGAC
ACAAATTGGAATACAACTATAACTCACACAATGTATACATCATGGCAGACAAACAAAAGAATGGAATCAA
AGTGAACTTCAAGACCCGCCACAACATTGAAGATGGAAGCGTTCAACTAGCAGACCATTATCAACAAAAT
ACTCCAATTGGCGATGGCCCTGTCCTTTTACCAGACAACCATTACCTGTCCACACAATCTGCCCTTTCGA
AAGATCCCAACGAAAAGAGAGACCACATGGTCCTTCTTGAGTTTGTAACAGCTGCTGGGATTACACATGG
CAGGATGAACTGTACAACTGAGAATTCTGCAGTCGACGGTACCGCGGGCCCGGGATCCACCGGGTACAAG
TAAAGCGGCCGCGACTCTAGATCATAATCAGCCATACCACATTTGTAGAGGTTTTACTTGCTTTAAAAAA
CCTCCCACACCTCCCCCTGAACCTGAAACATAAAATGAATGCAATTGTTGTTGTTAACTTGTTTATTGCA
GCTTATAATGGTTACAAATAAAGCAATAGCATCACAAATTTCACAAATAAAGCATTTTTTTCACTGCATT
CTAGTTGTGGTTTGTCCAAACTCATCAATGTATCTTAAGGCGTAAATTGTAAGCGTTAATATTTTGTTAA
AATTCGCGTTAAATTTTTGTTAAATCAGCTCATTTTTTAACCAATAGGCCGAAATCGGCAAAATCCCTTA
TAAATCAAAAGAATAGACCGAGATAGGGT
[37 nt withheld, positions 2760-2796]
AAAGAACGTGGACTCCAACGTCAAAGG
[49 nt withheld, positions 2824-2872]
T
[91 nt withheld, positions 2874-2964]
G
[124 nt withheld, positions 2966-3089]
CAGGTGGCACTTTTCGGGGAAATGTGCGCGGAACCCCTATTTGTTTATTTTTCTAAATACATTCAAATAT
GTATCCGCTCATGAGACAATAACCCTGATAAATGCTTCAATAATATTGAAAAAGGAAGAGTCCTGAGGCG
GAAAGAACCAGCTGTGGAATGTGTGTCAGTTAGGGTGTGGAAAGTCCCCAGGCTCCCCAGCAGGCAGAAG
TATGCAAAGCATGCATCTCAATTAGTCAGCAACCAGGTGTGGAAAGTCCCCAGGCTCCCCAGCAGGCAGA
AGTATGCAAAGCATGCATCTCAATTAGTCAGCAACCATAGTCCCGCCCCTAACTCCGCCCATCCCGCCCC
TAACTCCGCCCAGTTCCGCCCATTCTCCGCCCCATGGCTGACTAATTTTTTTTATTTATGCAGAGGCCGA
GGCCGCCTCGGCCTCTGAGCTATTCCAGAAGTAGTGAGGAGGCTTTTTTGGAGGCCTAGGCTTTTGCAAA
GATCGATCAAGAGACAGGATGAGGATCGTTTCGCATGATTGAACAAGATGGATTGCACGCAGGTTCTCCG
GCCGCTTGGGTGGAGAGGCTATTCGGCTATGACTGGGCACAACAGACAATCGGCTGCTCTGATGCCGCCG
TGTTCCGGCTGTCAGCGCAGGGGCGCCCGGTTCTTTTTGTCAAGACCGACCTGTCCGGTGCCCTGAATGA
ACTGCAAGACGAGGCAGCGCGGCTATCGTGGCTGGCCACGACGGGCGTTCCTTGCGCAGCTGTGCTCGAC
GTTGTCACTGAAGCGGGAAGGGACTGGCTGCTATTGGGCGAAGTGCCGGGGCAGGATCTCCTGTCATCTC
ACCTTGCTCCTGCCGAGAAAGTATCCATCATGGCTGATGCAATGCGGCGGCTGCATACGCTTGATCCGGC
TACCTGCCCATTCGACCACCAAGCGAAACATCGCATCGAGCGAGCACGTACTCGGATGGAAGCCGGTCTT
GTCGATCAGGATGATCTGGACGAAGAGCATCAGGGGCTCGCGCCAGCCGAACTGTTCGCCAGGCTCAAGG
CGAGCATGCCCGACGGCGAGGATCTCGTCGTGACCCATGGCGATGCCTGCTTGCCGAATATCATGGTGGA
AAATGGCCGCTTTTCTGGATTCATCGACTGTGGCCGGCTGGGTGTGGCGGACCGCTATCAGGACATAGCG
TTGGCTACCCGTGATATTGCTGAAGAGCTTGGCGGCGAATGGGCTGACCGCTTCCTCGTGCTTTACGGTA
TCGCCGCTCCCGATTCGCAGCGCATCGCCTTCTATCGCCTTCTTGACGAGTTCTTCTGAGCGGGACTCTG
GGGTTCGAAATGACCGACCAAGCGACGCCCAACCTGCCATCACGAGATTTCGATTCCACCGCCGCCTTCT
ATGAAAGGTTGGGCTTCGGAATCGTTTTCCGGGACGCCGGCTGGATGATCCTCCAGCGCGGGGATCTCAT
GCTGGAGTTCTTCGCCCACCCTAGGGGGAGGCTAACTGAAACACGGAAGGAGACAATACCGGAAGGAACC
CGCGCTATGACGGCAATAAAAAGACAGAATAAAACGCACGGTGTTGGGTCGTTTGTTCATAAACGCGGGG
TTCGGTCCCAGGGCTGGCACTCTGTCGATACCCCACCGAGACCCCATTGGGGCCAATACGCCCGCGTTTC
TTCCTTTTCCCCACCCCACCCCCCAAGTTCGGGTGAAGGCCCAGGGCTCGCAGCCAACGTCGGGGCGGCA
GGCCCTGCCATAGCCTCAGGTTACTCATATATACTTTAGATTGATTTAAAACTTCATTTTTAATTTAAAA
GGATCTAGGTGAAGATCCTTTTTGATAATCTCATGACCAAAATCCCTTAACGTGAGTTTTCGTTCCACTG
AGCGTCAGACCCCGTAGAAAAGATCAAAGGATCTTCTTGAGATCCTTTTTTTCTGCGCGTAATCTGCTGC
TTGCAAACAAAAAAACCACCGCTACCAGCGGTGGTTTGTTTGCCGGATCAAGAGCTACCAACTCTTTTTC
CGAAGGTAACTGGCTTCAGCAGAGCGCAGATACCAAATACTGTTCTTCTAGTGTAGCCGTAGTTAGGCCA
CCACTTCAAGAACTCTGTAGCACCGCCTACATACCTCGCTCTGCTAATCCTGTTACCAGTGGCTGCTGCC
AGTGGCGATAAGTCGTGTCTTACCGGGTTGGACTCAAGACGATAGTTACCGGATAAGGCGCAGCGGTCGG
GCTGAACGGGGGGTTCGTGCACACAGCCCAGCTTGGAGCGAACGACCTACACCGAACTGAGATACCTACA
GCGTGAGCTATGAGAAAGCGCCACGCTTCCCGAAGGGAGAAAGGCGGACAGGTATCCGGTAAGCGGCAGG
GTCGGAACAGGAGAGCGCACGAGGGAGCTTCCAGGGGGAAACGCCTGGTATCTTTATAGTCCTGTCGGGT
TTCGCCACCTCTGACTTGAGCGTCGATTTTTGTGATGCTCGTCAGGGGGGCGGAGCCTATGGAAAAACGC
CAGCAACGCGGCCTTTTTACGGTTCCTGGCCTTTTGCTGGCCTTTTGCTCACATGTTCTTTCCTGCGTTA
TCCCCTGATTCTGTGGATAACCGTATTACCGCCATGCAT
Features (pLannotate 1.2.2; 17 found; start..end, strand, type, name):
      1..363     +  enhancer       CMV enhancer: human cytomegalovirus immediate early enhancer
    364..567     +  promoter       CMV promoter: human cytomegalovirus (CMV) immediate early promoter
    703..812     +  intron         CMV intron: modified intron A from human cytomegalovirus (CMV)
    842..1048    +  CDS            TOMM20 (fragment): TOM20_HUMAN - Also known as KIAA0016. Experimental evidence at protein level: Swiss-Prot protein existence level 1. Central component of the receptor complex responsible for the recognition and translocation of cytosolically synthesized mitochondrial preproteins. Together with TOM22 functions as the transit peptide receptor at the surface of the mitochondrion outer membrane and facilitates the movement of preproteins into the TOM40 translocation pore (By similarity). Required for the translocation across the mitochondrial outer membrane of cytochrome P450 monooxygenases. From Homo sapiens (Hum
   1067..1576    +  CDS            CIBN: N-terminal portion of the CIB1 transcription factor from Arabidopsis thaliana binds to CRY2 (cryptochrome 2) that has absorbed blue light (Kennedy et al., 2010)
   1613..2311    +  CDS            sg25: sg25 is a basic (constitutively fluorescent) green fluorescent protein published in 1997, derived from Aequorea victoria.
   2332..2368    +  misc_feature   MCS (fragment): multiple cloning site
   2400..2483    +  CDS            large T antigen (fragment): large T antigen from SV40 (simian virus 40)
   2506..2627    +  polyA_signal   SV40 poly(A) signal: SV40 polyadenylation signal
   2661..3089    -  rep_origin     f1 ori (sequence partly withheld): f1 bacteriophage origin of replication; arrow indicates direction of (+) strand synthesis
   3116..3220    +  promoter       AmpR promoter: bla
   3222..3579    +  promoter       SV40 promoter: SV40 enhancer and early promoter
   3614..4408    +  CDS            NeoR/KanR: aminoglycoside phosphotransferase from Tn5; aph(3')-II (or nptII); confers resistance to neomycin, kanamycin, and G418 (Geneticin®)
   4429..4581    +  CDS            ble (fragment): BLE_KLEPN - Experimental evidence at protein level: Swiss-Prot protein existence level 1. Binding protein with a strong affinity to the bleomycin family of antibiotics. Binds to CL990; an antimitotic-antibiotic compound. From Klebsiella pneumoniae.
   4640..4687    +  polyA_signal   HSV TK poly(A) signal: herpes simplex virus thymidine kinase polyadenylation signal (Cole and Stacy, 1985)
   4778..4794    -  polyA_signal   bGH poly(A) signal (fragment): bovine growth hormone polyadenylation signal
   5016..5604    +  rep_origin     ori: high-copy-number ColE1/pMB1/pBR322/pUC origin of replication
