[The description below was written by a language model from this plasmid's Addgene catalogue record and pLannotate feature annotations shown in this document.]
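Description:
Tom20-CIB-GFP is a mammalian expression plasmid built on the phCMV-NGFP backbone that provides the mitochondrial anchor half of the Cry2/CIB blue-light optogenetic switch. It replicates in E. coli from a high-copy ColE1/pUC-type origin and also carries an f1 phage origin. A single Tn5 aminoglycoside phosphotransferase gene (NeoR/KanR) sits behind tandem bacterial (bla-type) and SV40 early promoters and is terminated by an HSV TK polyadenylation signal. This gene gives kanamycin resistance in bacteria and G418 selection in mammalian cells. Short annotated fragments of a bleomycin-binding gene, SV40 large T antigen and a bGH poly(A) signal appear to be backbone remnants rather than functional elements.

The expression cassette uses the human CMV immediate-early enhancer and promoter followed by a modified CMV intron A. These drive one fusion reading frame that ends at an SV40 poly(A) signal. The fusion begins with an N-terminal fragment of human TOMM20, a receptor component of the outer mitochondrial membrane translocase, which here targets and tethers the protein to the outer mitochondrial membrane. Next comes CIBN, the N-terminal portion of the Arabidopsis thaliana CIB1 bHLH factor, which binds cryptochrome 2 once CRY2 has absorbed blue light. A C-terminal Aequorea-derived green fluorescent protein allows the anchor to be visualised. The catalogue lists only CIBN as the insert, but its stated size is roughly consistent with the TOMM20 fragment and CIBN together.

When the plasmid is co-expressed with a Cry2-fused protein of interest, illumination recruits that partner to the mitochondrial surface. The associated publication used such optogenetic tools to image morphological and biochemical hallmarks of apoptosis. The sequenced record is slightly shorter than the total size given in the catalogue.
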