Addgene plasmid #117242: Tom20-CIB-GFP
Purpose: Light activated recruitment to OMM in mammalian cells with Cry2/CIB optogenetic switch
Depositing lab: Robert Hughes. Depositing organization: East Carolina University. Publication: Imaging of morphological and biochemical hallmarks of apoptosis with optimized optogenetic tools. Godwin WC, Hoffmann GF, Gray TJ, Hughes RM. J Biol Chem. 2019 Nov 8;294(45):16918-16929. doi: 10.1074/jbc.RA119.009141. Epub 2019 Oct 3. PubMed 31582560.
Backbone
  Vector backbone: phCMV-NGFP
  Backbone manufacturer: Genlantis
  Backbone size w/o insert (bp): 4962
  Total vector size (bp): 5733
  Vector type: Mammalian Expression
  Selectable markers: Neomycin (select with G418)
Growth in bacteria
  Bacterial resistance: Kanamycin, 50 μg/mL
  Growth temperature: 37°C
  Growth strain: DH5alpha
  Copy number: High Copy
Gene/Insert
  Gene/Insert name: CIBN (alt name: Cryptochrome interacting bHLH N-terminus)
  Species: A. thaliana (mustard weed)
  Insert size (bp): 771
  Promoter: CMV
  Tag / fusion protein: GFP (C terminal on insert)
  Cloning method: Unknown
  Sequencing primers: 5′ n/a
Terms and licenses: Academic/Nonprofit Terms; Industry Terms: Not Available to Industry
Depositor comments: Please visit https://www.biorxiv.org/content/10.1101/551788v3 for bioRxiv preprint.
How to cite: Tom20-CIB-GFP was a gift from Robert Hughes (Addgene plasmid # 117242 ; http://n2t.net/addgene:117242 ; RRID:Addgene_117242)
