>Addgene plasmid #117242 | Tom20-CIB-GFP | depositor partial sequence | sequence record 221714 | Tom20-CIBN
ATGGTGGGCCGGAACAGCGCTATTGCCGCTGGAGTGTGCGGCGCCCTGTTCATCGGCTACTGCATCTACT
TCGACAGGAAGAGAAGGAGCGACCCCAACTTCAAGAACAGGCTGAGGGAGAGAAGGAAGAAGCAGAAGCT
GGCCAAGGAGAGAGCCGGCCTGAGCAAGCTGCCCGACCTGAAGGACGCCGAGGCCGTGCAGAAGTTCGGC
GGCAGCGGCGGCAGCATGAATGGAGCTATAGGAGGTGACCTTTTGCTCAATTTTCCTGACATGTCGGTCC
TAGAGCGCCAAAGGGCTCACCTCAAGTACCTCAATCCCACCTTTGATTCTCCTCTCGCCGGCTTCTTTGC
CGATTCTTCAATGATTACCGGCGGCGAGATGGACAGCTATCTTTCGACTGCCGGTTTGAATCTTCCGATG
ATGTACGGTGAGACGACGGTGGAAGGTGATTCAAGACTCTCAATTTCGCCGGAAACGACGCTTGGGACTG
GAAATTTCAAGGCAGCGAAGTTTGATACAGAGACTAAGGATTGTAATGAGGCGGCGAAGAAGATGACGAT
GAACAGAGATGACCTAGTAGAAGAAGGAGAAGAAGAGAAGTCGAAAATAACAGAGCAAAACAATGGGAGC
ACAAAAAGCATCAAGAAGATGAAACACAAAGCCAAGAAAGAAGAGAACAATTTCTCTAATGATTCATCTA
AAGTGACGAAGGAATTGGAGAAAACGGATTATATTCATGGCGGCAGCGGCGGCAGCCGAAGCTTCGAATT
C
